Addgene plasmid #24361: pQUAST>stop>mCD8-GFP
Depositing lab: Liqun Luo. Depositing organization: Stanford University. Publication: The Q system: a repressible binary system for transgene expression, lineage tracing, and mosaic analysis. Potter CJ, Tasic B, Russler EV, Liang L, Luo L. Cell. 2010 Apr 30. 141(3):536-48. 10.1016/j.cell.2010.02.025 PubMed 20434990.
Backbone
  Vector backbone: pQUAST
  Backbone size w/o insert (bp): 9000
  Vector type: Insect Expression
Growth in bacteria
  Bacterial resistance: Ampicillin, 100 μg/mL
  Growth temperature: 37°C
  Growth strain: DH5alpha
  Copy number: Unknown
Gene/Insert
  Gene/Insert name: mCD8-GFP
  Insert size (bp): 3800
  Cloning method: Restriction Enzyme; 5′ cloning site BglII (unknown if destroyed); 3′ cloning site NotI (unknown if destroyed)
  Sequencing primers: 5′ GFP-F
Terms and licenses: Academic/Nonprofit Terms; Industry Terms: Not Available to Industry
Depositor comments: The FRT-Stop-FRT cassette from pUAS>Stop>mCD8-GFP was excised by BglII/NotI digestion. The mCD8-GFP cassette was excised from pQUAST-mCD8GFP by NotI digestion. The two inserts were ligated into the BglII/NotI sites of the pQUAST vector.
How to cite: pQUAST>stop>mCD8-GFP was a gift from Liqun Luo (Addgene plasmid # 24361 ; http://n2t.net/addgene:24361 ; RRID:Addgene_24361)
