[The description below was written by a language model from this plasmid's Addgene catalogue record, the feature table of its GenBank file and pLannotate feature annotations shown in this document.]
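Description:
pQUAST>stop>mCD8-GFP is a Drosophila P-element transformation and insect expression plasmid built on the pQUAST backbone, the effector vector of the Q binary expression system. It is propagated in E. coli using a high-copy ColE1/pUC-type origin and ampicillin resistance (AmpR with its bla promoter). The annotated 12,835-nt full sequence shows P element 5′ and 3′ ends flanking the payload and a mini-white eye-colour marker, the standard arrangement for transposase-mediated germline integration and identification of transgenic flies.

The expression unit starts with a Drosophila hsp70 minimal promoter. In pQUAST this promoter lies downstream of QUAS binding sites for the QF transcriptional activator, although the feature table does not annotate the QUAS sites. Following the promoter is an FRT-flanked stop cassette, taken from pUAS>Stop>mCD8-GFP, which contains SV40 small t intron and poly(A) sequences that terminate transcription. Downstream of the second FRT lies mCD8-GFP, a fusion of the mouse CD8 alpha chain to GFP that acts as a membrane-targeted fluorescent reporter, followed by further SV40 intron and polyadenylation sequences, which appear twice. The many small t and large T antigen "fragments" in the table are simply parts of these SV40 terminator regions, not expressed viral proteins.

Reporter expression therefore requires two conditions: FLP recombinase must excise the stop cassette, and QF must be present to drive transcription. This logic suits intersectional labelling and lineage tracing, in keeping with the associated publication on the Q system. The separate 711-bp GenBank record covers only part of the plasmid and carries no annotated features.
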