Features (pLannotate 1.2.2; 34 found; start..end, strand, type, name):
      1..229     -  CDS            mini-white (fragment): Drosophila white gene eye color pigment; white; This is a modified version of the white gene lacking part of the first intron.
    235..823     -  rep_origin     ori: high-copy-number ColE1/pMB1/pBR322/pUC origin of replication
    994..1854    -  CDS            AmpR: β-lactamase; bla; confers resistance to ampicillin, carbenicillin, and related antibiotics
   1855..1959    -  promoter       AmpR promoter: bla
   2054..2089    +  CDS            rop (fragment): Rop protein, which maintains plasmids at low copy number; rop
   2191..2260    +  misc_feature   bom (fragment): basis of mobility region from pBR322
   2259..2761    -  gene           mini-white (fragment): white; This modified version of the white gene lacks part of the first intron.
   2761..2993    -  misc_feature   P element 3' end: P element 3' end
   3140..3168    -  misc_feature   MCS (fragment): pBluescript multiple cloning site
   3189..3427    +  promoter       hsp70 promoter: Drosophila melanogaster hsp70Bb promoter
   3502..3549    +  protein_bind   FRT: FLP-mediated recombination occurs in the 8-bp core sequence TCTAGAAA (Turan and Bode, 2011). FLP recombinase from the Saccharomyces cerevisiae 2μ plasmid
   3593..3667    +  CDS            small t antigen (fragment): SV40 (simian virus 40) small t antigen
   3669..3734    +  intron         small t intron: SV40 (simian virus 40) small t antigen intron
   3864..3884    +  CDS            SV40 NLS: nuclear localization signal of SV40 (simian virus 40) large T antigen
   3891..4025    +  CDS            LT_POVHA (fragment): Protein inferred from homology: Swiss-Prot protein existence level 3. Isoform large T antigen is a key early protein essential for both driving viral replication and inducing cellular transformation. Plays a role in viral genome replication by driving entry of quiescent cells into the cell cycle and by autoregulating the synthesis of viral early mRNA. Displays highly oncogenic activities by corrupting the host cellular checkpoint mechanisms that guard cell division and the transcription, replication, and repair of DNA. Participates in the modulation of cellular gene expression preceeding viral
   4050..4133    +  CDS            large T antigen (fragment): large T antigen from SV40 (simian virus 40)
   4156..4290    +  polyA_signal   SV40 poly(A) signal: SV40 polyadenylation signal
   5112..5159    +  protein_bind   FRT: FLP-mediated recombination occurs in the 8-bp core sequence TCTAGAAA (Turan and Bode, 2011). FLP recombinase from the Saccharomyces cerevisiae 2μ plasmid
   5204..5869    +  CDS            mCD8: mouse lymphocyte antigen CD8 alpha chain
   5876..6589    +  CDS            GFP: green fluorescent protein
   6600..6674    +  CDS            small t antigen (fragment): SV40 (simian virus 40) small t antigen
   6676..6741    +  intron         small t intron: SV40 (simian virus 40) small t antigen intron
   6871..6891    +  CDS            SV40 NLS: nuclear localization signal of SV40 (simian virus 40) large T antigen
   6898..7032    +  CDS            LT_POVHA (fragment): Protein inferred from homology: Swiss-Prot protein existence level 3. Isoform large T antigen is a key early protein essential for both driving viral replication and inducing cellular transformation. Plays a role in viral genome replication by driving entry of quiescent cells into the cell cycle and by autoregulating the synthesis of viral early mRNA. Displays highly oncogenic activities by corrupting the host cellular checkpoint mechanisms that guard cell division and the transcription, replication, and repair of DNA. Participates in the modulation of cellular gene expression preceeding viral
   7057..7140    +  CDS            large T antigen (fragment): large T antigen from SV40 (simian virus 40)
   7163..7297    +  polyA_signal   SV40 poly(A) signal: SV40 polyadenylation signal
   7388..7462    +  CDS            small t antigen (fragment): SV40 (simian virus 40) small t antigen
   7464..7529    +  intron         small t intron: SV40 (simian virus 40) small t antigen intron
   7659..7679    +  CDS            SV40 NLS: nuclear localization signal of SV40 (simian virus 40) large T antigen
   7686..7820    +  CDS            LT_POVHA (fragment): Protein inferred from homology: Swiss-Prot protein existence level 3. Isoform large T antigen is a key early protein essential for both driving viral replication and inducing cellular transformation. Plays a role in viral genome replication by driving entry of quiescent cells into the cell cycle and by autoregulating the synthesis of viral early mRNA. Displays highly oncogenic activities by corrupting the host cellular checkpoint mechanisms that guard cell division and the transcription, replication, and repair of DNA. Participates in the modulation of cellular gene expression preceeding viral
   7845..7928    +  CDS            large T antigen (fragment): large T antigen from SV40 (simian virus 40)
   7951..8085    +  polyA_signal   SV40 poly(A) signal: SV40 polyadenylation signal
   8590..11472   +  CDS            mini-white: Drosophila white gene eye color pigment; white; This is a modified version of the white gene lacking part of the first intron.
  12250..12835   -  misc_feature   P element 5' end: No description available
>Addgene plasmid #24361 | pQUAST>stop>mCD8-GFP | depositor full sequence | sequence record 11392 | Author sequence
GGCCAGACCCACGTAGTCCAGCGGCAGATCGGCGGCGGAGAAGTTAAGCGTCTCCAGGATGACCTTGCCC
GAACTGGGGCACGTGGTGTTCGACGATGTGCAGCTAATTTCGCCCGGCTCCACGTCCGCCCATTGGTTAA
TCAGCAGACCCTCGTTGGCGTAACGGAACCATGAGAGGTACGACAACCATTTGAGGTATACTGGCACCGA
GCCCGAGTTCAAGAAGAAGGCGTTTTTCCATAGGCTCCGCCCCCCTGACGAGCATCACAAAAATCGACGC
TCAAGTCAGAGGTGGCGAAACCCGACAGGACTATAAAGATACCAGGCGTTTCCCCCTGGAAGCTCCCTCG
TGCGCTCTCCTGTTCCGACCCTGCCGCTTACCGGATACCTGTCCGCCTTTCTCCCTTCGGGAAGCGTGGC
GCTTTCTCAATGCTCACGCTGTAGGTATCTCAGTTCGGTGTAGGTCGTTCGCTCCAAGCTGGGCTGTGTG
CACGAACCCCCCGTTCAGCCCGACCGCTGCGCCTTATCCGGTAACTATCGTCTTGAGTCCAACCCGGTAA
GACACGACTTATCGCCACTGGCAGCAGCCACTGGTAACAGGATTAGCAGAGCGAGGTATGTAGGCGGTGC
TACAGAGTTCTTGAAGTGGTGGCCTAACTACGGCTACACTAGAAGGACAGTATTTGGTATCTGCGCTCTG
CTGAAGCCAGTTACCTTCGGAAAAAGAGTTGGTAGCTCTTGATCCGGCAAACAAACCACCGCTGGTAGCG
GTGGTTTTTTTGTTTGCAAGCAGCAGATTACGCGCAGAAAAAAAGGATCTCAAGAAGATCCTTTGATCTT
TTCTACGGGGTCTGACGCTCAGTGGAACGAAAACTCACGTTAAGGGATTTTGGTCATGAGATTATCAAAA
AGGATCTTCACCTAGATCCTTTTAAATTAAAAATGAAGTTTTAAATCAATCTAAAGTATATATGAGTAAA
CTTGGTCTGACAGTTACCAATGCTTAATCAGTGAGGCACCTATCTCAGCGATCTGTCTATTTCGTTCATC
CATAGTTGCCTGACTCCCCGTCGTGTAGATAACTACGATACGGGAGGGCTTACCATCTGGCCCCAGTGCT
GCAATGATACCGCGAGACCCACGCTCACCGGCTCCAGATTTATCAGCAATAAACCAGCCAGCCGGAAGGG
CCGAGCGCAGAAGTGGTCCTGCAACTTTATCCGCCTCCATCCAGTCTATTAATTGTTGCCGGGAAGCTAG
AGTAAGTAGTTCGCCAGTTAATAGTTTGCGCAACGTTGTTGCCATTGCTACAGGCATCGTGGTGTCACGC
TCGTCGTTTGGTATGGCTTCATTCAGCTCCGGTTCCCAACGATCAAGGCGAGTTACATGATCCCCCATGT
TGTGCAAAAAAGCGGTTAGCTCCTTCGGTCCTCCGATCGTTGTCAGAAGTAAGTTGGCCGCAGTGTTATC
ACTCATGGTTATGGCAGCACTGCATAATTCTCTTACTGTCATGCCATCCGTAAGATGCTTTTCTGTGACT
GGTGAGTACTCAACCAAGTCATTCTGAGAATAGTGTATGCGGCGACCGAGTTGCTCTTGCCCGGCGTCAA
CACGGGATAATACCGCGCCACATAGCAGAACTTTAAAAGTGCTCATCATTGGAAAACGTTCTTCGGGGCG
AAAACTCTCAAGGATCTTACCGCTGTTGAGATCCAGTTCGATGTAACCCACTCGTGCACCCAACTGATCT
TCAGCATCTTTTACTTTCACCAGCGTTTCTGGGTGAGCAAAAACAGGAAGGCAAAATGCCGCAAAAAAGG
GAATAAGGGCGACACGGAAATGTTGAATACTCATACTCTTCCTTTTTCAATATTATTGAAGCATTTATCA
GGGTTATTGTCTCATGAGCGGATACATATTTGAATGTATTTAGAAAAATAAACAAATAGGGGTTCCGCGC
ACATTTCCCCGAAAAGTGCCACCTGACGTCTAAGAAACCATTATTATCATGACATTAACCTATAAAAATA
GGCGTATCACGAGGCCCTTTCGTCTCGCGCGTTTCGGTGATGACGGTGAAAACCTCTGACACATGCAGCT
CCCGGAGACGGTCACAGCTTGTCTGTAAGCGGATGCCGGGAGCAGACAAGCCCGTCAGGGCGCGTCAGCG
GGTGTTGGCGGGTGTCGGGGCTGGCTTAACTATGCGGCATCAGAGCAGATTGTACTGAGAGTGCACCATA
TGCGGTGTGAAATACCGCACCGAATCGCGCGGAACTAACGACAGTCGCTCCAAGGTCGTCGAACAAAAGG
TGAATGTGTTGCGGAGAGCGGGTGGGAGACAGCGAAAGAGCAACTACGAAACGTGGTGTGGTGGAGGTGA
ATTATGAAGAGGGCGCGCGATTTGAAAAGTATGTATATAAAAAATATATCCCGGTGTTTTATGTAGCGAT
AAACGAGTTTTTGATGTAAGGTATGCAGGTGTGTAAGTCTTTTGGTTAGAAGACAAATCCAAAGTCTACT
TGTGGGGATGTTCGAAGGGGAAATACTTGTATTCTATAGGTCATATCTTGTTTTTATTGGCACAAATATA
ATTACATTAGCTTTTTGAGGGGGCAATAAACAGTAAACACGATGGTAATAATGGTAAAAAAAAAAACAAG
CAGTTATTTCGGATATATGTCGGCTACTCCTTGCGTCGGGCCCGAAGTCTTAGAGCCAGATATGCGAGCA
CCCGGAAGCTCACGATGAGAATGGCCAGACCATGATGAAATAACATAAGGTGGTCCCGTCGGCAAGAGAC
ATCCACTTAACGTATGCTTGCAATAAGTGCGAGTGAAAGGAATAGTATTCTGAGTGTCGTATTGAGTCTG
AGTGAGACAGCGATATGATTGTTGATTAACCCTTAGCATGTCCGTGGGGTTTGAATTAACTCATAATATT
AATTAGACGAAATTATTTTTAAAGTTTTATTTTTAATAATTTGCGAGTACGCAAAGCTTGGCTGCATCCA
ACGCGTTGGGAGCTCTCCGGATCCAAGCTTGGATCCGGGTAATCGCTTATCCTCGGATAAACAATTATCC
TCACGGGTAATCGCTTATCCGCTCGGGTAATCGCTTATCCTCGGGTAATCGCTTATCCTTAAGCTTGATA
TCGAATTCCTGCAGCCCGAGCGGAGACTCTAGCGAGCGCCGGAGTATAAATAGAGGCGCTTCGTCTACGG
AGCGACAATTCAATTCAAACAAGCAAAGTGAACACGTCGCTAAGCGAAAGCTAAGCAAATAAACAAGCGC
AGCTGAACAAGCTAAACAATCTGCAGTAAAGTGCAAGTTAAAGTGAATCAATTAAAAGTAACCAGCAACC
AAGTAAATCAACTGCAACTACTGAAATCTGCCAAGAAGTAATTATTGAATACAAGAAGAGAACTCTGAAT
AGGGAATTGGGAATTCGTTAACAGATCGGGGGATCAATTCGTTAACAGATCTGAGGGTACCCGGGGATCT
TGAAGTTCCTATTCCGAAGTTCCTATTCTCTAGAAAGTATAGGAACTTCAGAGCGCTTTTGAAGCTAGAG
AATTCGCGCACTAGTGCTAGAGGATCTTTGTGAAGGAACCTTACTTCTGTGGTGTGACATAATTGGACAA
ACTACCTACAGAGATTTAAAGCTCTAAGGTAAATATAAAATTTTTAAGTGTATAATGTGTTAAACTACTG
ATTCTAATTGTTTGTGTATTTTAGATTCCAACCTATGGAACTGATGAATGGGAGCAGTGGTGGAATGCCT
TTAATGAGGAAAACCTGTTTTGCTCAGAAGAAATGCCATCTAGTGATGATGAGGCTACTGCTGACTCTCA
ACATTCTACTCCTCCAAAAAAGAAGAGAAAGGTAGAAGACCCCAAGGACTTTCCTTCAGAATTGCTAAGT
TTTTTGAGTCATGCTGTGTTTAGTAATAGAACTCTTGCTTGCTTTGCTATTTACACCACAAAGGAAAAAG
CTGCACTGCTATACAAGAAAATTATGGAAAAATATTTGATGTATAGTGCCTTGACTAGAGATCATAATCA
GCCATACCACATTTGTAGAGGTTTTACTTGCTTTAAAAAACCTCCCACACCTCCCCCTGAACCTGAAACA
TAAAATGAATGCAATTGTTGTTGTTAACTTGTTTATTGCAGCTTATAATGGTTACAAATAAAGCAATAGC
ATCACAAATTTCACAAATAAAGCATTTTTTTCACTGCATTCTAGTTGTGGTTTGTCCAAACTCATCAATG
TATCTTATCATGTCTGGATCTGCGTCGCGCCACTTCAACGCTCGATGGGAGCGTCATTGGTGGGCGGGGT
AACCGTCGAAATCAGTGTTTACGCTTCCAATCGCAACAAAAAATTCACTGCAACACTGAAAAGCATACGA
AAACGATGAAGATTGTACGAGAAACCATAAAGTATTTTATCCACAAAGACACGTATAGCAGAAAAGCCAA
GTTAACTCGGCGATAAGTTGTGTACACAAGAATAAAATCGGCCAGATTCAGTGTTGTCAGAAATAAGAAA
ACCCCACTATGTTTTTCTTTGCCTTTTCTTTCTCCCAGCGATCATTCATTTCGTGGTGAAAGAACGGGGT
CATTGCACGGAGTTTCGACTGCGGGAAAGCAGAGCTGCCGTTCACTTCGTCTATAATTAGCGCTTTCTAT
TTTCCCCGATTCGGGCCGCTGCTGCGCTTTTCCGCCTGCTGTTTGTGGCAAGTGTAGCAGCAGGCTGTGC
ACGCAGTGTGGCATGCACTTGGCTTTCCACCGTTGGTATCGATTCTCTGGGACGATGAGTCATTCCTTTC
GGGGCCACAGCATAATCGTTGCCAGCTCACCGAAATGGTGACTTCATTTCTTAACTGCCGTCAAGCATGC
GATTGTACATACATACATATTTATATATGTACATATTTATGTGACTATGGTAGGTCGATATAATAGCAAT
CAACGCAAGCAAATGTGTCAGTCCTGCTTACAGGAACGATTCTATTTAGTAATTTTCGTTGTATAAAGTA
ATTATGTATGTATGTAAGCCCCATAAATCTGAAACAATTAGGCAAAACCATGCGAGGATCCGGGGGATCT
TGAAGTTCCTATTCCGAAGTTCCTATTCTCTAGAAAGTATAGGAACTTCAGAGCGCTTTTGAAGCTGGGT
ACCGCGGCCGCGGCTCGAGCAAAATGGCCTCACCGTTGACCCGCTTTCTGTCGCTGAACCTGCTGCTGCT
GGGTGAGTCGATTATCCTGGGGAGTGGAGAAGCTAAGCCACAGGCACCCGAACTCCGAATCTTTCCAAAG
AAAATGGACGCCGAACTTGGTCAGAAGGTGGACCTGGTATGTGAAGTGTTGGGGTCCGTTTCGCAAGGAT
GCTCTTGGCTCTTCCAGAACTCCAGCTCCAAACTCCCCCAGCCCACCTTCGTTGTCTATATGGCTTCATC
CCACAACAAGATAACGTGGGACGAGAAGCTGAATTCGTCGAAACTGTTTTCTGCCATGAGGGACACGAAT
AATAAGTACGTTCTCACCCTGAACAAGTTCAGCAAGGAAAACGAAGGCTACTATTTCTGCTCAGTCATCA
GCAACTCGGTGATGTACTTCAGTTCTGTCGTGCCAGTCCTTCAGAAAGTGAACTCTACTACTACCAAGCC
AGTGCTGCGAACTCCCTCACCTGTGCACCCTACCGGGACATCTCAGCCCCAGAGACCAGAAGATTGTCGG
CCCCGTGGCTCAGTGAAGGGGACCGGATTGGACTTCGCCTGTGATATTTACATCTGGGCACCCTTGGCCG
GAATCTGCGTGGCCCTTCTGCTGTCCTTGATCATCACTCTCATCTGCTACCACAGCCGCGGATCCATGAG
TAAAGGAGAAGAACTTTTCACTGGAGTTGTCCCAATTCTTGTTGAATTAGATGGTGATGTTAATGGGCAC
AAATTTTCTGTCAGTGGAGAGGGTGAAGGTGATGCAACATACGGAAAACTTACCCTTAAATTTATTTGCA
CTACTGGAAAACTACCTGTTCCATGGCCAACACTTGTCACTACTTTAACTTATGGTGTTCAATGCTTTTC
AAGATACCCAGATCATATGAAACAGCATGACTTTTTCAAGAGTGCCATGCCCGAAGGTTATGTCCAGGAA
AGAACTATATTTTTCAAAGATGACGGGAACTACAAGACACGTGCTGAAGTCAAGTTTGAAGGTGATACCC
TTGTTAATAGAATCGAGTTAAAAGGTATTGATTTTAAAGAAGATGGAAACATTCTTGGACACAAATTGGA
ATACAACTATAACTCACACAATGTATACATCATGGCAGACAAACAAAAGAATGGAATCAAAGTTAACTTC
AAAATTAGACACAACATTGAAGATGGAAGCGTTCAACTAGCAGACCATTATCAACAAAATACTCCAATTG
GCGATGGCCCTGTCCTTTTACCAGACAACCATTACCTGTCCACACAATCTGCCCTTTCGAAAGATCCCAA
CGAAAAGAGAGACCACATGGTCCTTCTTGAGTTTGTAACAGCTGCTGGGATTACACATGGCATGGATGAA
CTATACAAATAATCTAGAGGATCTTTGTGAAGGAACCTTACTTCTGTGGTGTGACATAATTGGACAAACT
ACCTACAGAGATTTAAAGCTCTAAGGTAAATATAAAATTTTTAAGTGTATAATGTGTTAAACTACTGATT
CTAATTGTTTGTGTATTTTAGATTCCAACCTATGGAACTGATGAATGGGAGCAGTGGTGGAATGCCTTTA
ATGAGGAAAACCTGTTTTGCTCAGAAGAAATGCCATCTAGTGATGATGAGGCTACTGCTGACTCTCAACA
TTCTACTCCTCCAAAAAAGAAGAGAAAGGTAGAAGACCCCAAGGACTTTCCTTCAGAATTGCTAAGTTTT
TTGAGTCATGCTGTGTTTAGTAATAGAACTCTTGCTTGCTTTGCTATTTACACCACAAAGGAAAAAGCTG
CACTGCTATACAAGAAAATTATGGAAAAATATTTGATGTATAGTGCCTTGACTAGAGATCATAATCAGCC
ATACCACATTTGTAGAGGTTTTACTTGCTTTAAAAAACCTCCCACACCTCCCCCTGAACCTGAAACATAA
AATGAATGCAATTGTTGTTGTTAACTTGTTTATTGCAGCTTATAATGGTTACAAATAAAGCAATAGCATC
ACAAATTTCACAAATAAAGCATTTTTTTCACTGCATTCTAGTTGTGGTTTGTCCAAACTCATCAATGTAT
CTTATCATGTCTGGATCCACTAGAAGGCCTTAGTATGGGGTACCCCAAGGGCGAATTCTGCAGATATCCA
TCACACTGGCGGCCGCGGCTCGAGGGTACCTCTAGAGGATCTTTGTGAAGGAACCTTACTTCTGTGGTGT
GACATAATTGGACAAACTACCTACAGAGATTTAAAGCTCTAAGGTAAATATAAAATTTTTAAGTGTATAA
TGTGTTAAACTACTGATTCTAATTGTTTGTGTATTTTAGATTCCAACCTATGGAACTGATGAATGGGAGC
AGTGGTGGAATGCCTTTAATGAGGAAAACCTGTTTTGCTCAGAAGAAATGCCATCTAGTGATGATGAGGC
TACTGCTGACTCTCAACATTCTACTCCTCCAAAAAAGAAGAGAAAGGTAGAAGACCCCAAGGACTTTCCT
TCAGAATTGCTAAGTTTTTTGAGTCATGCTGTGTTTAGTAATAGAACTCTTGCTTGCTTTGCTATTTACA
CCACAAAGGAAAAAGCTGCACTGCTATACAAGAAAATTATGGAAAAATATTTGATGTATAGTGCCTTGAC
TAGAGATCATAATCAGCCATACCACATTTGTAGAGGTTTTACTTGCTTTAAAAAACCTCCCACACCTCCC
CCTGAACCTGAAACATAAAATGAATGCAATTGTTGTTGTTAACTTGTTTATTGCAGCTTATAATGGTTAC
AAATAAAGCAATAGCATCACAAATTTCACAAATAAAGCATTTTTTTCACTGCATTCTAGTTGTGGTTTGT
CCAAACTCATCAATGTATCTTATCATGTCTGGATCGGATCCACTAGAAGGCCTTAGTATGTATGTAAGTT
AATAAAACCCTTTTTTGGAGAATGTAGATTTAAAAAAACATATTTTTTTTTTATTTTTTACTGCACTGGA
CATCATTGAACTTATCTGATCAGTTTTAAATTTACTTCGATCCAAGGGTATTTGAAGTACCAGGTTCTTT
CGATTACCTCTCACTCAAAATGACATTCCACTCAAAGTCAGCGCTGTTTGCCTCCTTCTCTGTCCACAGA
AATATCGCCGTCTCTTTCGCCGCTGCGTCCGCTATCTCTTTCGCCACCGTTTGTAGCGTTACCTAGCGTC
AATGTCCGCCTTCAGTTGCACTTTGTCAGCGGTTTCGTGACGAAGCTCCAAGCGGTTTACGCCATCAATT
AAACACAAAGTGCTGTGCCAAAACTCCTCTCGCTTCTTATTTTTGTTTGTTTTTTGAGTGATTGGGGTGG
TGATTGGTTTTGGGTGGGTAAGCAGGGGAAAGTGTGAAAAATCCCGGCAATGGGCCAAGAGGATCAGGAG
CTATTAATTCGCGGAGGCAGCAAACACCCATCTGCCGAGCATCTGAACAATGTGAGTAGTACATGTGCAT
ACATCTTAAGTTCACTTGATCTATAGGAACTGCGATTGCAACATCAAATTGTCTGCGGCGTGAGAACTGC
GACCCACAAAAATCCCAAACCGCAATCGCACAAACAAATAGTGACACGAAACAGATTATTCTGGTAGCTG
TGCTCGCTATATAAGACAATTTTTAAGATCATATCATGATCAAGACATCTAAAGGCATTCATTTTCGACT
ACATTCTTTTTTACAAAAAATATAACAACCAGATATTTTAAGCTGATCCTAGATGCACAAAAAATAAATA
AAAGTATAAACCTACTTCGTAGGATACTTCGTTTTGTTCGGGGTTAGATGAGCATAACGCTTGTAGTTGA
TATTTGAGATCCCCTATCATTGCAGGGTGACAGCGGAGCGGCTTCGCAGAGCTGCATTAACCAGGGCTTC
GGGCAGGCCAAAAACTACGGCACGCTCCTGCCACCCAGTCCGCCGGAGGACTCCGGTTCAGGGAGCGGCC
AACTAGCCGAGAACCTCACCTATGCCTGGCACAATATGGACATCTTTGGGGCGGTCAATCAGCCGGGCTC
CGGATGGCGGCAGCTGGTCAACCGGACACGCGGACTATTCTGCAACGAGCGACACATACCGGCGCCCAGG
AAACATTTGCTCAAGAACGGTGAGTTTCTATTCGCAGTCGGCTGATCTGTGTGAAATCTTAATAAAGGGT
CCAATTACCAATTTGAAACTCAGTTTGCGGCGTGGCCTATCCGGGCGAACTTTTGGCCGTGATGGGCAGT
TCCGGTGCCGGAAAGACGACCCTGCTGAATGCCCTTGCCTTTCGATCGCCGCAGGGCATCCAAGTATCGC
CATCCGGGATGCGACTGCTCAATGGCCAACCTGTGGACGCCAAGGAGATGCAGGCCAGGTGCGCCTATGT
CCAGCAGGATGACCTCTTTATCGGCTCCCTAACGGCCAGGGAACACCTGATTTTCCAGGCCATGGTGCGG
ATGCCACGACATCTGACCTATCGGCAGCGAGTGGCCCGCGTGGATCAGGTGATCCAGGAGCTTTCGCTCA
GCAAATGTCAGCACACGATCATCGGTGTGCCCGGCAGGGTGAAAGGTCTGTCCGGCGGAGAAAGGAAGCG
TCTGGCATTCGCCTCCGAGGCACTAACCGATCCGCCGCTTCTGATCTGCGATGAGCCCACCTCCGGACTG
GACTCATTTACCGCCCACAGCGTCGTCCAGGTGCTGAAGAAGCTGTCGCAGAAGGGCAAGACCGTCATCC
TGACCATTCATCAGCCGTCTTCCGAGCTGTTTGAGCTCTTTGACAAGATCCTTCTGATGGCCGAGGGCAG
GGTAGCTTTCTTGGGCACTCCCAGCGAAGCCGTCGACTTCTTTTCCTAGTGAGTTCGATGTGTTTATTAA
GGGTATCTAGCATTACATTACATCTCAACTCCTATCCAGCGTGGGTGCCCAGTGTCCTACCAACTACAAT
CCGGCGGACTTTTACGTACAGGTGTTGGCCGTTGTGCCCGGACGGGAGATCGAGTCCCGTGATCGGATCG
CCAAGATATGCGACAATTTTGCTATTAGCAAAGTAGCCCGGGATATGGAGCAGTTGTTGGCCACCAAAAA
TTTGGAGAAGCCACTGGAGCAGCCGGAGAATGGGTACACCTACAAGGCCACCTGGTTCATGCAGTTCCGG
GCGGTCCTGTGGCGATCCTGGCTGTCGGTGCTCAAGGAACCACTCCTCGTAAAAGTGCGACTTATTCAGA
CAACGGTGAGTGGTTCCAGTGGAAACAAATGATATAACGCTTACAATTCTTGGAAACAAATTCGCTAGAT
TTTAGTTAGAATTGCCTGATTCCACACCCTTCTTAGTTTTTTTCAATGAGATGTATAGTTTATAGTTTTG
CAGAAAATAAATAAATTTCATTTAACTCGCGAACATGTTGAAGATATGAATATTAATGAGATGCGAGTAA
CATTTTAATTTGCAGATGGTTGCCATCTTGATTGGCCTCATCTTTTTGGGCCAACAACTCACGCAAGTGG
GCGTGATGAATATCAACGGAGCCATCTTCCTCTTCCTGACCAACATGACCTTTCAAAACGTCTTTGCCAC
GATAAATGTAAGTCTTGTTTAGAATACATTTGCATATTAATAATTTACTAACTTTCTAATGAATCGATTC
GATTTAGGTGTTCACCTCAGAGCTGCCAGTTTTTATGAGGGAGGCCCGAAGTCGACTTTATCGCTGTGAC
ACATACTTTCTGGGCAAAACGATTGCCGAATTACCGCTTTTTCTCACAGTGCCACTGGTCTTCACGGCGA
TTGCCTATCCGATGATCGGACTGCGGGCCGGAGTGCTGCACTTCTTCAACTGCCTGGCGCTGGTCACTCT
GGTGGCCAATGTGTCAACGTCCTTCGGATATCTAATATCCTGCGCCAGCTCCTCGACCTCGATGGCGCTG
TCTGTGGGTCCGCCGGTTATCATACCATTCCTGCTCTTTGGCGGCTTCTTCTTGAACTCGGGCTCGGTGC
CAGTATACCTCAAATGGTTGTCGTACCTCTCATGGTTCCGTTACGCCAACGAGGGTCTGCTGATTAACCA
ATGGGCGGACGTGGAGCCGGGCGAAATTAGCTGCACATCGTCGAACACCACGTGCCCCAGTTCGGGCAAG
GTCATCCTGGAGACGCTTAACTTCTCCGCCGCCGATCTGCCGCTGGACTACGTGGGTCTGGCCATTCTCA
TCGTGAGCTTCCGGGTGCTCGCATATCTGGCTCTAAGACTTCGGGCCCGACGCAAGGAGTAGCCGACATA
TATCCGAAATAACTGCTTGTTTTTTTTTTTACCATTATTACCATCGTGTTTACTGTTTATTGCCCCCTCA
AAAAGCTAATGTAATTATATTTGTGCCAATAAAAACAAGATATGACCTATAGAATACAAGTATTTCCCCT
TCGAACATCCCCACAAGTAGACTTTGGATTTGTCTTCTAACCAAAAGACTTACACACCTGCATACCTTAC
ATCAAAAACTCGTTTATCGCTACATAAAACACCGGGATATATTTTTTATATACATACTTTTCAAATCGCG
CGCCCTCTTCATAATTCACCTCCACCACACCACGTTTCGTAGTTGCTCTTTCGCTGTCTCCCACCCGCTC
TCCGCAACACATTCACCTTTTGTTCGACGACCTTGGAGCGACTGTCGTTAGTTCCGCGCGATTCGGTTCG
CTCAAATGGTTCCGAGTGGTTCATTTCGTCTCAATAGAAATTAGTAATAAATATTTGTATGTACAATTTA
TTTGCTCCAATATATTTGTATATATTTCCCTCACAGCTATATTTATTCTAATTTAATATTATGACTTTTT
AAGGTAATTTTTTGTGACCTGTTCGGAGTGATTAGCGTTACAATTTGAACTGAAAGTGACATCCAGTGTT
TGTTCCTTGTGTAGATGCATCTCAAAAAAATGGTGGGCATAATAGTGTTGTTTATATATATCAAAAATAA
CAACTATAATAATAAGAATACATTTAATTTAGAAAATGCTTGGATTTCACTGGAACTAGAATTAATTCGG
CTGCTGCTCTAAACGACGCATTTCGTACTCCAAAGTACGAATTTTTTCCCTCAAGCTCTTATTTTCATTA
AACAATGAACAGGACCTAACGCACAGTCACGTTATTGTTTACATAAATGATTTTTTTTACTATTCAAACT
TACTCTGTTTGTGTACTCCCACTGGTATAGCCTTCTTTTATCTTTTCTGGTTCAGGCTCTATCACTTTAC
TAGGTACGGCATCTGCGTTGAGTCGCCTCCTTTTAAATGTCTGACCTTTTGCAGGTGCAGCCTTCCACTG
CGAATCATTAAAGTGGGTATCACAAATTTGGGAGTTTTCACCAAGGCTGCACCCAAGGCTCTGCTCCCAC
AATTTTCTCTTAATAGCACACTTCGGCACGTGAATTAATTTTACTCCAGTCACAGCTTTGCAGCAAAATT
TGCAATATTTCATTTTTTTTTATTCCACGTAAGGGTTAATGTTTTCAAAAAAAAATTCGTCCGCACACAA
CCTTTCCTCTCAACAAGCAAACGTGCACTGAATTTAAGTGTATACTTCGGTAAGCTTCGGCTATCGACGG
GACCACCTTATGTTATTTCATCATG
