LOCUS       Exported 711 bp ds-DNA linear SYN 29-MAY-2021
DEFINITION  synthetic linear DNA
ACCESSION   .
VERSION     .
KEYWORDS    pQUAST>stop>mCD8-GFP
SOURCE      synthetic DNA construct
  ORGANISM  synthetic DNA construct
REFERENCE   1 (bases 1 to 711)
  AUTHORS   Potter CJ, Tasic B, Russler EV, Liang L, Luo L.
  TITLE     The Q System: A Repressible Binary System for Transgene Expression,
            Lineage Tracing, and Mosaic Analysis
  JOURNAL   Volume 141, Issue 3, 536-548, 30 April 2010
  PUBMED    20434990
REFERENCE   2 (bases 1 to 711)
  AUTHORS   .
  TITLE     Direct Submission
  JOURNAL   Exported May 29, 2021 from SnapGene Server 1.1.58
            http://www.snapgene.com
FEATURES             Location/Qualifiers
     source          1..711
                     /organism="synthetic DNA construct"
                     /mol_type="other DNA"
ORIGIN
        1 gttcttctcc tttactcatg gatccgcggc tgtggtagca gatgagagtg atgatcaagg
       61 acagcagaag ggccacgcag attccggcca agggtgccca gatgtaaata tcacaggcga
      121 agtccaatcc ggtccccttc actgagccac ggggccgaca atcttctggt ctctggggct
      181 gagatgtccc ggtagggtgc acaggtgagg gagttcgcag cactggcttg gtagtagtag
      241 agttcacttt ctgaaggact ggcacgacag aactgaagta catcaccgag ttgctgatga
      301 ctgagcagaa atagtagcct tcgttttcct tgctgaactt gttcagggtg agaacgtact
      361 tattattcgt gtccctcatg gcagaaaaca gtttcgacga attcagcttc tcgtcccacg
      421 ttatcttgtt gtgggatgaa gccatataga caacgaaggt gggctggggg agtttggagc
      481 tggagttctg gaagagccaa gagcatcctt gcgaaacgga ccccaacact tcacatacca
      541 ggtccacctt ctgaccaagt tcggcgtcca ttttctttgg aaagattcgg agttcgggtg
      601 cctgtggctt agcttctcca ctccccagga taatcgactc acccagcagc agcaggttca
      661 gnnnnngaaa gcgggtcaac ggtgaggcca ttttgctcga gccgcggccg c
//
