>Addgene plasmid #24361 | pQUAST>stop>mCD8-GFP | addgene partial sequence | sequence record 30124 | 24361 with Pry1
TATTGACGAATTATTTTTAAGTTTTATTTTTAATAATTTGCGAGTACGCAAAGCTTGGCTGCATCCAACG
CGTTGGGAGCTCTCCGGATCCAAGCTTGGATCCGGGTAATCGCTTATCCTCGGATAAACAATTATCCTCA
CGGGTAATCGCTTATCCGCTCGGGTAATCGCTTATCCTCGGGTAATCGCTTATCCTTAAGCTTGATATCG
AATTCCTGCAGCCCGAGCGGAGACTCTAGCGAGCGCCGGAGTATAAATAGAGGCGCTTCGTCTACGGAGC
GACAATTCAATTCAAACAAGCAAAGTGAACACGTCGCTAAGCGAAAGCTAAGCAAATAAACAAGCGCAGC
TGAACAAGCTAAACAATCTGCAGTAAAGTGCAAGTTAAAGTGAATCAATTAAAAGTAACCAGCAACCAAG
TAAATCAACTGCAACTACTGAAATCTGCCAAGAAGTAATTATTGAATACAAGAAGAGAACTCTGAATAGG
GAATTGGGAATTCGTTAACAGATCGGGGGATCAATTCGTTAACAGATCTGAGGGTACCCGGGGATCTTGA
AGTTCCTATTCCGAAGTTCCTATTCTCT
